Addgene plasmid #108733: pBW2600_pCAG-PV1-iCre-N251-L1-FRB-NLS-BGHpA
Purpose: Expresses N-terminus to aa251 of Cre recombinase fused to FRB CID
Depositing lab: Wilson Wong. Depositing organization: Boston University Main Campus. Publication: High-performance chemical- and light-inducible recombinases in mammalian cells and mice. Weinberg BH, Cho JH, Agarwal Y, Pham NTH, Caraballo LD, Walkosz M, Ortega C, Trexler M, Tague N, Law B, Benman WKJ, Letendre J, Beal J, Wong WW. Nat Commun. 2019 Oct 24;10(1):4845. doi: 10.1038/s41467-019-12800-7. PubMed 31649244.
Backbone
  Vector backbone: pCAGGS
  Vector type: Mammalian Expression, Cre/Lox, Synthetic Biology
Growth in bacteria
  Bacterial resistance: Ampicillin, 100 μg/mL
  Growth temperature: 37°C
  Growth strain: NEB Stable
  Copy number: High Copy
Gene/Insert
  Gene/Insert name: Cre recombinase fragment N-terminus to aa251
  Species: Synthetic
  Promoter: pCAG
  Tag / fusion protein: FRB,NLS (C terminal on insert)
  Cloning method: Restriction Enzyme; 5′ cloning site MluI (not destroyed); 3′ cloning site BspEI (not destroyed)
Terms and licenses: Academic/Nonprofit Terms; Industry Terms: Not Available to Industry
Depositor comments: Please visit https://www.biorxiv.org/content/10.1101/747121v1 for bioRxiv preprint.
How to cite: pBW2600_pCAG-PV1-iCre-N251-L1-FRB-NLS-BGHpA was a gift from Wilson Wong (Addgene plasmid # 108733 ; http://n2t.net/addgene:108733 ; RRID:Addgene_108733)
