[The description below was written by a language model from this plasmid's Addgene catalogue record and pLannotate feature annotations shown in this document.]
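Description:
pBW2600_pCAG-PV1-iCre-N251-L1-FRB-NLS-BGHpA is a 6.3 kb mammalian expression plasmid built on the pCAGGS backbone that encodes one half of a chemically inducible split Cre recombinase. It is maintained in E. coli through a high-copy ColE1/pUC-type origin and selected with ampicillin via the β-lactamase gene. The backbone also carries an SV40 origin with adjacent SV40 promoter remnants and poly(A) signal, along with residual lac promoter/operator and lacI fragments that are not part of the expression unit.

The payload is driven by the CAG promoter, annotated as the CMV immediate-early enhancer, the chicken β-actin promoter and a chimeric β-actin/β-globin intron, which gives strong constitutive expression in many mammalian cell types. Downstream lies a synthetic Cre coding fragment ("iCre" in the name) running from the N-terminus to amino acid 251, joined through a linker (L1) to an FRB domain and a C-terminal nuclear localisation signal, and terminated by the bovine growth hormone poly(A) signal. The annotation tool matched the FRB segment to the T2098L variant, which binds rapamycin analogues such as AP21967, although the catalogue entry simply calls it FRB. Leftover rabbit β-globin sequence and its poly(A) signal from pCAGGS sit beyond the bGH terminator. The record does not explain the "PV1" element in the name.

On its own this Cre fragment should be inactive. FRB is a chemically induced dimerisation (CID) domain that normally pairs with FKBP in the presence of rapamycin or a rapalog, so the plasmid is presumably co-delivered with a complementary construct carrying the remaining C-terminal Cre fragment fused to the partner domain, which is not described in this record. Adding the drug would then reconstitute recombinase activity at loxP sites, allowing small-molecule control of recombination in mammalian synthetic biology applications.
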