Features (pLannotate 1.2.2; 20 found; start..end, strand, type, name):
     46..62      -  protein_bind   lac operator: The lac repressor binds to the lac operator to inhibit transcription in E. coli. This inhibition can be relieved by adding lactose or isopropyl-β-D-thiogalactopyranoside (IPTG). lac repressor encoded by lacI
     70..100     -  promoter       lac promoter: promoter for the E. coli lac operon
    115..136     -  protein_bind   CAP binding site: CAP binding activates transcription in the presence of cAMP. E. coli catabolite activator protein
    149..188     -  CDS            lacI (fragment): lac repressor; lacI; The lac repressor binds to the lac operator to inhibit transcription in E. coli. This inhibition can be relieved by adding lactose or isopropyl-β-D-thiogalactopyranoside (IPTG).
    195..217     +  promoter       SV40 promoter (fragment): SV40 enhancer and early promoter
    221..355     +  rep_origin     SV40 ori: SV40 origin of replication
    375..509     +  polyA_signal   SV40 poly(A) signal: SV40 polyadenylation signal
    511..565     -  CDS            lacI (fragment): lac repressor; lacI; The lac repressor binds to the lac operator to inhibit transcription in E. coli. This inhibition can be relieved by adding lactose or isopropyl-β-D-thiogalactopyranoside (IPTG).
    748..1336    -  rep_origin     ori: high-copy-number ColE1/pMB1/pBR322/pUC origin of replication
   1507..2367    -  CDS            AmpR: β-lactamase; bla; confers resistance to ampicillin, carbenicillin, and related antibiotics
   2368..2472    -  promoter       AmpR promoter: bla
   2503..2882    +  enhancer       CMV enhancer: human cytomegalovirus immediate early enhancer
   2884..3159    +  promoter       chicken β-actin promoter: No description available
   3160..4175    +  intron         chimeric intron: chimera between introns from chicken β-actin and rabbit β-globin
   4310..5065    +  CDS            cre (fragment): RECR_BPP1 - Experimental evidence at protein level: Swiss-Prot protein existence level 1. Catalyzes site-specific recombination between two 34-base- pair LOXP sites. Its role is to maintain the phage genome as a monomeric unit-copy plasmid in the lysogenic state. From Escherichia phage P1 (Bacteriophage P1).
   5105..5380    +  CDS            FRB*: T2098L mutant of FKBP-rapamycin binding domain of human FRAP binds synthetic ligands such as AP21967
   5411..5635    +  polyA_signal   bGH poly(A) signal: bovine growth hormone polyadenylation signal
   5639..5660    +  promoter       SV40 promoter (fragment): SV40 enhancer and early promoter
   5798..5869    +  CDS            HBB (fragment): HBB_PONPY - Experimental evidence at transcript level: Swiss-Prot protein existence level 2. Involved in oxygen transport from the lung to the various peripheral tissues. From Pongo pygmaeus (Bornean orangutan).
   5940..5995    +  polyA_signal   β-globin poly(A) signal: rabbit β-globin polyadenylation signal (Gil and Proudfoot, 1987)
>Addgene plasmid #108733 | pBW2600_pCAG-PV1-iCre-N251-L1-FRB-NLS-BGHpA | depositor full sequence | sequence record 205014 | Full Sequence
CCCAAGCTTGGCGTAATCATGGTCATAGCTGTTTCCTGTGTGAAATTGTTATCCGCTCACAATTCCACAC
AACATACGAGCCGGAAGCATAAAGTGTAAAGCCTGGGGTGCCTAATGAGTGAGCTAACTCACATTAATTG
CGTTGCGCTCACTGCCCGCTTTCCAGTCGGGAAACCTGTCGTGCCAGCGGATCCGCATCTCAATTAGTCA
GCAACCATAGTCCCGCCCCTAACTCCGCCCAGTTCCGCCCATTCTCCGCCCCATGGCTGACTAATTTTTT
TTATTTATGCAGAGGCCGAGGCCGCCTCGGCCTCTGAGCTATTCCAGAAGTAGTGAGGAGGCTTTTTTGG
AGGCCTAGGCTTTTGCAAAAAGCTAACTTGTTTATTGCAGCTTATAATGGTTACAAATAAAGCAATAGCA
TCACAAATTTCACAAATAAAGCATTTTTTTCACTGCATTCTAGTTGTGGTTTGTCCAAACTCATCAATGT
ATCTTATCATGTCTGGATCCGCTGCATTAATGAATCGGCCAACGCGCGGGGAGAGGCGGTTTGCGTATTG
GGCGCTCTTCCGCTTCCTCGCTCACTGACTCGCTGCGCTCGGTCGTTCGGCTGCGGCGAGCGGTATCAGC
TCACTCAAAGGCGGTAATACGGTTATCCACAGAATCAGGGGATAACGCAGGAAAGAACATGTGAGCAAAA
GGCCAGCAAAAGGCCAGGAACCGTAAAAAGGCCGCGTTGCTGGCGTTTTTCCATAGGCTCCGCCCCCCTG
ACGAGCATCACAAAAATCGACGCTCAAGTCAGAGGTGGCGAAACCCGACAGGACTATAAAGATACCAGGC
GTTTCCCCCTGGAAGCTCCCTCGTGCGCTCTCCTGTTCCGACCCTGCCGCTTACCGGATACCTGTCCGCC
TTTCTCCCTTCGGGAAGCGTGGCGCTTTCTCATAGCTCACGCTGTAGGTATCTCAGTTCGGTGTAGGTCG
TTCGCTCCAAGCTGGGCTGTGTGCACGAACCCCCCGTTCAGCCCGACCGCTGCGCCTTATCCGGTAACTA
TCGTCTTGAGTCCAACCCGGTAAGACACGACTTATCGCCACTGGCAGCAGCCACTGGTAACAGGATTAGC
AGAGCGAGGTATGTAGGCGGTGCTACAGAGTTCTTGAAGTGGTGGCCTAACTACGGCTACACTAGAAGAA
CAGTATTTGGTATCTGCGCTCTGCTGAAGCCAGTTACCTTCGGAAAAAGAGTTGGTAGCTCTTGATCCGG
CAAACAAACCACCGCTGGTAGCGGTGGTTTTTTTGTTTGCAAGCAGCAGATTACGCGCAGAAAAAAAGGA
TCTCAAGAAGATCCTTTGATCTTTTCTACGGGGTCTGACGCTCAGTGGAACGAAAACTCACGTTAAGGGA
TTTTGGTCATGAGATTATCAAAAAGGATCTTCACCTAGATCCTTTTAAATTAAAAATGAAGTTTTAAATC
AATCTAAAGTATATATGAGTAAACTTGGTCTGACAGTTACCAATGCTTAATCAGTGAGGCACCTATCTCA
GCGATCTGTCTATTTCGTTCATCCATAGTTGCCTGACTCCCCGTCGTGTAGATAACTACGATACGGGAGG
GCTTACCATCTGGCCCCAGTGCTGCAATGATACCGCGAGACCCACGCTCACCGGCTCCAGATTTATCAGC
AATAAACCAGCCAGCCGGAAGGGCCGAGCGCAGAAGTGGTCCTGCAACTTTATCCGCCTCCATCCAGTCT
ATTAATTGTTGCCGGGAAGCTAGAGTAAGTAGTTCGCCAGTTAATAGTTTGCGCAACGTTGTTGCCATTG
CTACAGGCATCGTGGTGTCACGCTCGTCGTTTGGTATGGCTTCATTCAGCTCCGGTTCCCAACGATCAAG
GCGAGTTACATGATCCCCCATGTTGTGCAAAAAAGCGGTTAGCTCCTTCGGTCCTCCGATCGTTGTCAGA
AGTAAGTTGGCCGCAGTGTTATCACTCATGGTTATGGCAGCACTGCATAATTCTCTTACTGTCATGCCAT
CCGTAAGATGCTTTTCTGTGACTGGTGAGTACTCAACCAAGTCATTCTGAGAATAGTGTATGCGGCGACC
GAGTTGCTCTTGCCCGGCGTCAATACGGGATAATACCGCGCCACATAGCAGAACTTTAAAAGTGCTCATC
ATTGGAAAACGTTCTTCGGGGCGAAAACTCTCAAGGATCTTACCGCTGTTGAGATCCAGTTCGATGTAAC
CCACTCGTGCACCCAACTGATCTTCAGCATCTTTTACTTTCACCAGCGTTTCTGGGTGAGCAAAAACAGG
AAGGCAAAATGCCGCAAAAAAGGGAATAAGGGCGACACGGAAATGTTGAATACTCATACTCTTCCTTTTT
CAATATTATTGAAGCATTTATCAGGGTTATTGTCTCATGAGCGGATACATATTTGAATGTATTTAGAAAA
ATAAACAAATAGGGGTTCCGCGCACATTTCCCCGAAAAGTGCCACCTGGGTCGACATTGATTATTGACTA
GTTATTAATAGTAATCAATTACGGGGTCATTAGTTCATAGCCCATATATGGAGTTCCGCGTTACATAACT
TACGGTAAATGGCCCGCCTGGCTGACCGCCCAACGACCCCCGCCCATTGACGTCAATAATGACGTATGTT
CCCATAGTAACGCCAATAGGGACTTTCCATTGACGTCAATGGGTGGAGTATTTACGGTAAACTGCCCACT
TGGCAGTACATCAAGTGTATCATATGCCAAGTACGCCCCCTATTGACGTCAATGACGGTAAATGGCCCGC
CTGGCATTATGCCCAGTACATGACCTTATGGGACTTTCCTACTTGGCAGTACATCTACGTATTAGTCATC
GCTATTACCATGGTCGAGGTGAGCCCCACGTTCTGCTTCACTCTCCCCATCTCCCCCCCCTCCCCACCCC
CAATTTTGTATTTATTTATTTTTTAATTATTTTGTGCAGCGATGGGGGCGGGGGGGGGGGGGGCGCGCGC
CAGGCGGGGCGGGGCGGGGCGAGGGGCGGGGCGGGGCGAGGCGGAAAGGTGCGGCGGCAGCCAATCAGAG
CGGCGCGCTCCGAAAGTTTCCTTTTATGGCGAGGCGGCGGCGGCGGCGGCCCTATAAAAAGCGAAGCGCG
CGGCGGGCGGGAGTCGCTGCGTTGCCTTCGCCCCGTGCCCCGCTCCGCGCCGCCTCGCGCCGCCCGCCCC
GGCTCTGACTGACCGCGTTACTCCCACAGGTGAGCGGGCGGGACGGCCCTTCTCCTCCGGGCTGTAATTA
GCGCTTGGTTTAATGACGGCTCGTTTCTTTTCTGTGGCTGCGTGAAAGCCTTAAAGGGCTCCGGGAGGGC
CCTTTGTGCGGGGGGGAGCGGCTCGGGGGGTGCGTGCGTGTGTGTGTGCGTGGGGAGCGCCGCGTGCGGC
TCCGCGCTGCCCGGCGGCTGTGAGCGCTGCGGGCGCGGCGCGGGGCTTTGTGCGCTCCGCAGTGTGCGCG
AGGGGAGCGCGGCCGGGGGCGGTGCCCCGCGGTGCGGGGGGGGCTGCGAGGGGAACAAAGGCTGCGTGCG
GGGTGTGTGCGTGGGGGGGTGAGCAGGGGGTGTGGGCGCGGCGGTCGGGCTGTAACCCCCCCCTGCACCC
CCCTCCCCGAGTTGCTGAGCACGGCCCGGCTTCGGGTGCGGGGCTCCGTACGGGGCGTGGCGCGGGGCTC
GCCGTGCCGGGCGGGGGGTGGCGGCAGGTGGGGGTGCCGGGCGGGGCGGGGCCGCCTCGGGCCGGGGAGG
GCTCGGGGGAGGGGCGCGGCGGCCCCCGGAGCGCCGGCGGCTGTCGAGGCGCGGCGAGCCGCAGCCATTG
CCTTTTATGGTAATCGTGCGAGAGGGCGCAGGGACTTCCTTTGTCCCAAATCTGTGCGGAGCCGAAATCT
GGGAGGCGCCGCCGCACCCCCTCTAGCGGGCGCGGGGCGAAGCGGTGCGGCGCCGGCAGGAAGGAAATGG
GCGGGGAGGGCCTTCGTGCGTCGCCGCGCCGCCGTCCCCTTCTCCCTCTCCAGCCTCGGGGCTGTCCGCG
GGGGGACGGCTGCCTTCGGGGGGGACGGGGCAGGGCGGGGTTCGGCTTCTGGCGTGTGACCGGCGGCTCT
AGAGCCTCTGCTAACCATGTTCATGCCTTCTTCTTTTTCCTACAGCTCCTGGGCAACGTGCTGGTTATTG
TGCTGTCTCATCATTTTGGCAAAGAATTGATTAATTCGAGCGAAGGCGCGCCCATTACTCGCATCCATTC
TCAGGCTGTCTCGTCTCGTCTCGCACGCGTGCCGCCACCATGTCCAACCTGCTGACTGTGCACCAAAACC
TGCCTGCCCTCCCTGTGGATGCCACCTCTGATGAAGTCAGGAAGAACCTGATGGACATGTTCAGGGACAG
GCAGGCCTTCTCTGAACACACCTGGAAGATGCTCCTGTCTGTGTGCAGATCCTGGGCTGCCTGGTGCAAG
CTGAACAACAGGAAATGGTTCCCTGCTGAACCTGAGGATGTGAGGGACTACCTCCTGTACCTGCAAGCCA
GAGGCCTGGCTGTGAAGACCATCCAACAGCACCTGGGCCAGCTCAACATGCTGCACAGGAGATCTGGCCT
GCCTCGCCCTTCTGACTCCAATGCTGTGTCCCTGGTGATGAGGAGAATCAGAAAGGAGAATGTGGATGCT
GGGGAGAGAGCCAAGCAGGCCCTGGCCTTTGAACGCACTGACTTTGACCAAGTCAGATCCCTGATGGAGA
ACTCTGACAGATGCCAGGACATCAGGAACCTGGCCTTCCTGGGCATTGCCTACAACACCCTGCTGCGCAT
TGCCGAAATTGCCAGAATCAGAGTGAAGGACATCTCCCGCACCGATGGTGGGAGAATGCTGATCCACATT
GGCAGGACCAAGACCCTGGTGTCCACAGCTGGTGTGGAGAAGGCCCTGTCCCTGGGGGTTACCAAGCTGG
TGGAGAGATGGATCTCTGTGTCTGGTGTGGCTGATGACCCCAACAACTACCTGTTCTGCCGGGTCAGAAA
GAATGGTGTGGCTGCCCCTTCTTCCGGAGGGTCTGGCTCCGGATCAAGTGGTGGCAGCGGTACCATCCTC
TGGCATGAGATGTGGCATGAAGGCCTGGAAGAGGCATCTCGTTTGTACTTTGGGGAAAGGAACGTGAAAG
GCATGTTTGAGGTGCTGGAGCCCTTGCATGCTATGATGGAACGGGGCCCCCAGACTCTGAAGGAAACATC
CTTTAATCAGGCCTATGGTCGAGATTTAATGGAGGCCCAAGAGTGGTGCAGGAAGTACATGAAATCAGGG
AATGTCAAGGACCTCCTCCAAGCCTGGGACCTCTATTATCATGTGTTCCGACGAATCTCACCCAAGAAAA
AGCGGAAGGTGTGAGAATTCCTGTGCCTTCTAGTTGCCAGCCATCTGTTGTTTGCCCCTCCCCCGTGCCT
TCCTTGACCCTGGAAGGTGCCACTCCCACTGTCCTTTCCTAATAAAATGAGGAAATTGCATCGCATTGTC
TGAGTAGGTGTCATTCTATTCTGGGGGGTGGGGTGGGGCAGGACAGCAAGGGGGAGGATTGGGAAGACAA
TAGCAGGCATGCTGGGGATGCGGTGGGCTCTATGGCTTCTGAGGCGGAAAGAACCAGCTGGGGCTCTAGG
GGGTATCCCCACGCGCCCTGTAGCGTGTACCGCTGGGAGTTCGTAGACGGAAACAAACGCAGAATCCAAG
CGCGGCCGCCCAGGATACATAGATTACCACAACTCCGAGCCCTTCCACCGCTAGCGCACTCCTCAGGTGC
AGGCTGCCTATCAGAAGGTGGTGGCTGGTGTGGCCAATGCCCTGGCTCACAAATACCACTGAGATCTTTT
TCCCTCTGCCAAAAATTATGGGGACATCATGAAGCCCCTTGAGCATCTGACTTCTGGCTAATAAAGGAAA
TTTATTTTCATTGCAATAGTGTGTTGGAATTTTTTGTGTCTCTCACTCGGAAGGACATATGGGAGGGCAA
ATCATTTAAAACATCAGAATGAGTATTTGGTTTAGAGTTTGGCAACATATGCCCATATGCTGGCTGCCAT
GAACAAAGGTTGGCTATAAAGAGGTCATCAGTATATGAAACAGCCCCCTGCTGTCCATTCCTTATTCCAT
AGAAAAGCCTTGACTTGAGGTTAGATTTTTTTTATATTTTGTTTTGTGTTATTTTTTTCTTTAACATCCC
TAAAATTTTCCTTACATGTTTTACTAGCCAGATTTTTCCTCCTCTCCTGACTACTCCCAGTCATAGCTGT
CCCTCTTCTCTTATGGAGATCCCTCGACCTGCAG
