>Addgene plasmid #108733 | pBW2600_pCAG-PV1-iCre-N251-L1-FRB-NLS-BGHpA | addgene partial sequence | sequence record 215986 | Addgene Partial NGS Result
TGCACCCCCCTCCCCGAGTTGCTGAGCACGGCCCGGCTTCGGGTGCGGGGCTCCGTACGGGGCGTGGCGC
GGGGCTCGCCGTGCCGGGCGGGGGGTGGCGGCAGGTGGGGGTGCCGGGCGGGGCGGGGCCGCCTCGGGCC
GGGGAGGGCTCGGGGGAGGGGCGCGGCGGCCCCCGGAGCGCCGGCGGCTGTCGAGGCGCGGCGAGCCGCA
GCCATTGCCTTTTATGGTAATCGTGCGAGAGGGCGCAGGGACTTCCTTTGTCCCAAATCTGTGCGGAGCC
GAAATCTGGGAGGCGCCGCCGCACCCCCTCTAGCGGGCGCGGGGCGAAGCGGTGCGGCGCCGGCAGGAAG
GAAATGGGCGGGGAGGGCCTTCGTGCGTCGCCGCGCCGCCGTCCCCTTCTCCCTCTCCAGCCTCGGGGCT
GTCCGCGGGGGGACGGCTGCCTTCGGGGGGGACGGGGCAGGGCGGGGTTCGGCTTCTGGCGTGTGACCGG
CGGCTCTAGAGCCTCTGCTAACCATGTTCATGCCTTCTTCTTTTTCCTACAGCTCCTGGGCAACGTGCTG
GTTATTGTGCTGTCTCATCATTTTGGCAAAGAATTGATTAATTCGAGCGAAGGCGCGCCCATTACTCGCA
TCCATTCTCAGGCTGTCTCGTCTCGTCTCGCACGCGTGCCGCCACCATGTCCAACCTGCTGACTGTGCAC
CAAAACCTGCCTGCCCTCCCTGTGGATGCCACCTCTGATGAAGTCAGGAAGAACCTGATGGACATGTTCA
GGGACAGGCAGGCCTTCTCTGAACACACCTGGAAGATGCTCCTGTCTGTGTGCAGATCCTGGGCTGCCTG
GTGCAAGCTGAACAACAGGAAATGGTTCCCTGCTGAACCTGAGGATGTGAGGGACTACCTCCTGTACCTG
CAAGCCAGAGGCCTGGCTGTGAAGACCATCCAACAGCACCTGGGCCAGCTCAACATGCTGCACAGGAGAT
CTGGCCTGCCTCGCCCTTCTGACTCCAATGCTGTGTCCCTGGTGATGAGGAGAATCAGAAAGGAGAATGT
GGATGCTGGGGAGAGAGCCAAGCAGGCCCTGGCCTTTGAACGCACTGACTTTGACCAAGTCAGATCCCTG
ATGGAGAACTCTGACAGATGCCAGGACATCAGGAACCTGGCCTTCCTGGGCATTGCCTACAACACCCTGC
TGCGCATTGCCGAAATTGCCAGAATCAGAGTGAAGGACATCTCCCGCACCGATGGTGGGAGAATGCTGAT
CCACATTGGCAGGACCAAGACCCTGGTGTCCACAGCTGGTGTGGAGAAGGCCCTGTCCCTGGGGGTTACC
AAGCTGGTGGAGAGATGGATCTCTGTGTCTGGTGTGGCTGATGACCCCAACAACTACCTGTTCTGCCGGG
TCAGAAAGAATGGTGTGGCTGCCCCTTCTTCCGGAGGGTCTGGCTCCGGATCAAGTGGTGGCAGCGGTAC
CATCCTCTGGCATGAGATGTGGCATGAAGGCCTGGAAGAGGCATCTCGTTTGTACTTTGGGGAAAGGAAC
GTGAAAGGCATGTTTGAGGTGCTGGAGCCCTTGCATGCTATGATGGAACGGGGCCCCCAGACTCTGAAGG
AAACATCCTTTAATCAGGCCTATGGTCGAGATTTAATGGAGGCCCAAGAGTGGTGCAGGAAGTACATGAA
ATCAGGGAATGTCAAGGACCTCCTCCAAGCCTGGGACCTCTATTATCATGTGTTCCGACGAATCTCACCC
AAGAAAAAGCGGAAGGTGTGAGAATTCCTGTGCCTTCTAGTTGCCAGCCATCTGTTGTTTGCCCCTCCCC
CGTGCCTTCCTTGACCCTGGAAGGTGCCACTCCCACTGTCCTTTCCTAATAAAATGAGGAAATTGCATCG
CATTGTCTGAGTAGGTGTCATTCTATTCTGGGGGGTGGGGTGGGGCAGGACAGCAAGGGGGAGGATTGGG
AAGACAATAGCAGGCATGCTGGGGATGCGGTGGGCTCTATGGCTTCTGAGGCGGAAAGAACCAGCTGGGG
CTCTAGGGGGTATCCCCACGCGCCCTGTAGCGTGTACCGCTGGGAGTTCGTAGACGGAAACAAACGCAGA
ATCCAAGCGCGGCCGCCCAGGATACATAGATTACCACAACTCCGAGCCCTTCCACCGCTAGCGCACTCCT
CAGGTGCAGGCTGCCTATCAGAAGGTGGTGGCTGGTGTGGCCAATGCCCTGGCTCACAAATACCACTGAG
ATCTTTTTCCCTCTGCCAAAAATTATGGGGACATCATGAAGCCCCTTGAGCATCTGACTTCTGGCTAATA
AAGGAAATTTATTTTCATTGCAATAGTGTGTTGGAATTTTTTGTGTCTCTCACTCGGAAGGACATATGGG
AGGGCAAATCATTTAAAACATCAGAATGAGTATTTGGTTTAGAGTTTGGCAACATATGCCCATATGCTGG
CTGCCATGAACAAAGGTTGGCTATAAAGAGGTCATCAGTATATGAAACAGCCCCCTGCTGTCCATTCCTT
ATTCCATAGAAAAGCCTTGACTTGAGGTTAGATTTTTTTTATATTTTGTTTTGTGTTATTTTTTTCTTTA
ACATCCCTAAAATTTTCCTTACATGTTTTACTAGCCAGATTTTTCCTCCTCTCCTGACTACTCCCAGTCA
TAGCTGTCCCTCTTCTCTTATGGAGATCCCTCGACCTGCAGCCCAAGCTTGGCGTAATCATGGTCATAGC
TGTTTCCTGTGTGAAATTGTTATCCGCTCACAATTCCACACAACATACGAGCCGGAAGCATAAAGTGTAA
AGCCTGGGGTGCCTAATGAGTGAGCTAACTCACATTAATTGCGTTGCGCTCACTGCCCGCTTTCCAGTCG
GGAAACCTGTCGTGCCAGCGGATCCGCATCTCAATTAGTCAGCAACCATAGTCCCGCCCCTAACTCCGCC
CAGTTCCGCCCATTCTCCGCCCCATGGCTGACTAATTTTTTTTATTTATGCAGAGGCCGAGGCCGCCTCG
GCCTCTGAGCTATTCCAGAAGTAGTGAGGAGGCTTTTTTGGAGGCCTAGGCTTTTGCAAAAAGCTAACTT
GTTTATTGCAGCTTATAATGGTTACAAATAAAGCAATAGCATCACAAATTTCACAAATAAAGCATTTTTT
TCACTGCATTCTAGTTGTGGTTTGTCCAAACTCATCAATGTATCTTATCATGTCTGGATCCGCTGCATTA
ATGAATCGGCCAACGCGCGGGGAGAGGCGGTTTGCGTATTGGGCGCTCTTCCGCTTCCTCGCTCACTGAC
TCGCTGCGCTCGGTCGTTCGGCTGCGGCGAGCGGTATCAGCTCACTCAAAGGCGGTAATACGGTTATCCA
CAGAATCAGGGGATAACGCAGGAAAGAACATGTGAGCAAAAGGCCAGCAAAAGGCCAGGAACCGTAAAAA
GGCCGCGTTGCTGGCGTTTTTCCATAGGCTCCGCCCCCCTGACGAGCATCACAAAAATCGACGCTCAAGT
CAGAGGTGGCGAAACCCGACAGGACTATAAAGATACCAGGCGTTTCCCCCTGGAAGCTCCCTCGTGCGCT
CTCCTGTTCCGACCCTGCCGCTTACCGGATACCTGTCCGCCTTTCTCCCTTCGGGAAGCGTGGCGCTTTC
TCATAGCTCACGCTGTAGGTATCTCAGTTCGGTGTAGGTCGTTCGCTCCAAGCTGGGCTGTGTGCACGAA
CCCCCCGTTCAGCCCGACCGCTGCGCCTTATCCGGTAACTATCGTCTTGAGTCCAACCCGGTAAGACACG
ACTTATCGCCACTGGCAGCAGCCACTGGTAACAGGATTAGCAGAGCGAGGTATGTAGGCGGTGCTACAGA
GTTCTTGAAGTGGTGGCCTAACTACGGCTACACTAGAAGAACAGTATTTGGTATCTGCGCTCTGCTGAAG
CCAGTTACCTTCGGAAAAAGAGTTGGTAGCTCTTGATCCGGCAAACAAACCACCGCTGGTAGCGGTGGTT
TTTTTGTTTGCAAGCAGCAGATTACGCGCAGAAAAAAAGGATCTCAAGAAGATCCTTTGATCTTTTCTAC
GGGGTCTGACGCTCAGTGGAACGAAAACTCACGTTAAGGGATTTTGGTCATGAGATTATCAAAAAGGATC
TTCACCTAGATCCTTTTAAATTAAAAATGAAGTTTTAAATCAATCTAAAGTATATATGAGTAAACTTGGT
CTGACAGTTACCAATGCTTAATCAGTGAGGCACCTATCTCAGCGATCTGTCTATTTCGTTCATCCATAGT
TGCCTGACTCCCCGTCGTGTAGATAACTACGATACGGGAGGGCTTACCATCTGGCCCCAGTGCTGCAATG
ATACCGCGAGACCCACGCTCACCGGCTCCAGATTTATCAGCAATAAACCAGCCAGCCGGAAGGGCCGAGC
GCAGAAGTGGTCCTGCAACTTTATCCGCCTCCATCCAGTCTATTAATTGTTGCCGGGAAGCTAGAGTAAG
TAGTTCGCCAGTTAATAGTTTGCGCAACGTTGTTGCCATTGCTACAGGCATCGTGGTGTCACGCTCGTCG
TTTGGTATGGCTTCATTCAGCTCCGGTTCCCAACGATCAAGGCGAGTTACATGATCCCCCATGTTGTGCA
AAAAAGCGGTTAGCTCCTTCGGTCCTCCGATCGTTGTCAGAAGTAAGTTGGCCGCAGTGTTATCACTCAT
GGTTATGGCAGCACTGCATAATTCTCTTACTGTCATGCCATCCGTAAGATGCTTTTCTGTGACTGGTGAG
TACTCAACCAAGTCATTCTGAGAATAGTGTATGCGGCGACCGAGTTGCTCTTGCCCGGCGTCAATACGGG
ATAATACCGCGCCACATAGCAGAACTTTAAAAGTGCTCATCATTGGAAAACGTTCTTCGGGGCGAAAACT
CTCAAGGATCTTACCGCTGTTGAGATCCAGTTCGATGTAACCCACTCGTGCACCCAACTGATCTTCAGCA
TCTTTTACTTTCACCAGCGTTTCTGGGTGAGCAAAAACAGGAAGGCAAAATGCCGCAAAAAAGGGAATAA
GGGCGACACGGAAATGTTGAATACTCATACTCTTCCTTTTTCAATATTATTGAAGCATTTATCAGGGTTA
TTGTCTCATGAGCGGATACATATTTGAATGTATTTAGAAAAATAAACAAATAGGGGTTCCGCGCACATTT
CCCCGAAAAGTGCCACCTGGGTCGACATTGATTATTGACTAGTTATTAATAGTAATCAATTACGGGGTCA
TTAGTTCATAGCCCATATATGGAGTTCCGCGTTACATAACTTACGGTAAATGGCCCGCCTGGCTGACCGC
CCAACGACCCCCGCCCATTGACGTCAATAATGACGTATGTTCCCATAGTAACGCCAATAGGGACTTTCCA
TTGACGTCAATGGGTGGAGTATTTACGGTAAACTGCCCACTTGGCAGTACATCAAGTGTATCATATGCCA
AGTACGCCCCCTATTGACGTCAATGACGGTAAATGGCCCGCCTGGCATTATGCCCAGTACATGACCTTAT
GGGACTTTCCTACTTGGCAGTACATCTACGTATTAGTCATCGCTATTACCATGGTCGAGGTGAGCCCCAC
GTTCTGCTTCACTCTCCCCATCTCCCCCCCCTCCCCACCCCCAATTTTGTATTTATTTATTTTTTAATTA
TTTTGTGCAGCGATGGGGGCGGGGGGGGGGGG
